>Addgene plasmid #142174 | TFORF2088 | addgene full sequence | sequence record 393669 | Addgene NGS Result
GGCTCCGGTGCCCGTCAGTGGGCAGAGCGCACATCGCCCACAGTCCCCGAGAAGTTGGGGGGAGGGGTCG
GCAATTGAACCGGTGCCTAGAGAAGGTGGCGCGGGGTAAACTGGGAAAGTGATGTCGTGTACTGGCTCCG
CCTTTTTCCCGAGGGTGGGGGAGAACCGTATATAAGTGCAGTAGTCGCCGTGAACGTTCTTTTTCGCAAC
GGGTTTGCCGCCAGAACACAGGTAAGTGCCGTGTGTGGTTCCCGCGGGCCTGGCCTCTTTACGGGTTATG
GCCCTTGCGTGCCTTGAATTACTTCCACCTGGCTGCAGTACGTGATTCTTGATCCCGAGCTTCGGGTTGG
AAGTGGGTGGGAGAGTTCGAGGCCTTGCGCTTAAGGAGCCCCTTCGCCTCGTGCTTGAGTTGAGGCCTGG
CCTGGGCGCTGGGGCCGCCGCGTGCGAATCTGGTGGCACCTTCGCGCCTGTCTCGCTGCTTTCGATAAGT
CTCTAGCCATTTAAAATTTTTGATGACCTGCTGCGACGCTTTTTTTCTGGCAAGATAGTCTTGTAAATGC
GGGCCAAGATCTGCACACTGGTATTTCGGTTTTTGGGGCCGCGGGCGGCGACGGGGCCCGTGCGTCCCAG
CGCACATGTTCGGCGAGGCGGGGCCTGCGAGCGCGGCCACCGAGAATCGGACGGGGGTAGTCTCAAGCTG
GCCGGCCTGCTCTGGTGCCTGGCCTCGCGCCGCCGTGTATCGCCCCGCCCTGGGCGGCAAGGCTGGCCCG
GTCGGCACCAGTTGCGTGAGCGGAAAGATGGCCGCTTCCCGGCCCTGCTGCAGGGAGCTCAAAATGGAGG
ACGCGGCGCTCGGGAGAGCGGGCGGGTGAGTCACCCACACAAAGGAAAAGGGCCTTTCCGTCCTCAGCCG
TCGCTTCATGTGACTCCACGGAGTACCGGGCGCCGTCCAGGCACCTCGATTAGTTCTCGAGCTTTTGGAG
TACGTCGTCTTTAGGTTGGGGGGAGGGGTTTTATGCGATGGAGTTTCCCCACACTGAGTGGGTGGAGACT
GAAGTTAGGCCAGCTTGGCACTTGATGTAATTCTCCTTGGAATTTGCCCTTTTTGAGTTTGGATCTTGGT
TCATTCTCAAGCCTCAGACAGTGGTTCAAAGTTTTTTTCTTCCATTTCAGGTGTCGTGAGGCTAGCACCG
CCACCATGGGCGGTGCTTGCAGCTCCTTTACCACCTCTTCCAGCCCTACCATTTATTCTACCTCAGTCAC
CGACAGCAAGGCTATGCAAGTGGAGAGCTGCTCCTCAGCCGTGGGGGTAAGTAACAGAGGGGTAAGTGAA
AAGCAGTTAACCAGTAACACAGTTCAGCAGCATCCATCAACACCGAAGAGGCACACAGTCTTGTACATCT
CACCACCACCTGAGGACTTGCTGGATAACAGTCGGATGTCCTGCCAGGATGAGGGGTGTGGATTGGAATC
TGAGCAGAGCTGCAGTATGTGGATGGAGGATTCCCCCTCCAACTTCAGTAACATGAGCACCAGTTCCTAC
AATGATAACACTGAGGTACCTCGTAAATCACGAAAACGAAATCCAAAGCAGAGGCCGGGGGTCAAACGAC
GAGATTGTGAAGAATCTAATATGGATATATTTGATGCCGACAGTGCCAAAGCACCTCACTATGTGCTTTC
TCAGCTTACCACGGACAACAAAGGCAACTCAAAAGCGGGAAATGGAACATTGGAAAACCAAAAAGGAACT
GGAGTAAAGAAGAGCCCTATGTTGTGTGGACAATATCCTGTTAAAAGTGAGGGAAAGGAGCTGAAGATAG
TTGTACAACCTGAGACACAGCACCGAGCTCGGTACCTGACTGAGGGCAGCCGTGGCTCAGTGAAAGATAG
AACACAGCAAGGCTTTCCTACAGTAAAGCTGGAAGGCCATAATGAACCTGTAGTGTTGCAAGTGTTTGTG
GGCAACGACTCTGGACGAGTGAAACCACATGGATTTTATCAGGCCTGCAGAGTAACTGGACGAAATACAA
CTCCTTGCAAAGAAGTGGACATTGAAGGCACTACTGTTATAGAAGTCGGCCTTGATCCTAGCAACAACAT
GACACTGGCGGTGGACTGCGTAGGGATATTGAAATTGAGGAATGCTGATGTCGAAGCCAGAATAGGAATT
GCTGGTTCCAAGAAGAAAAGCACTCGTGCCAGATTGGTTTTTCGAGTTAATATCATGAGGAAAGATGGCT
CCACTTTGACACTGCAAACACCCTCTTCTCCAATTTTGTGTACTCAGCCAGCAGGAGTGCCAGAAATCTT
AAAGAAAAGCTTGCATAGCTGTTCAGTGAAAGGAGAAGAAGAAGTGTTTTTAATCGGCAAGAACTTTCTG
AAAGGAACTAAAGTTATTTTCCAAGAAAATGTTTCTGATGAAAACTCTTGGAAGTCAGAAGCTGAAATTG
ATATGGAACTATTTCATCAGAATCATCTTATTGTGAAGGTTCCTCCCTATCATGACCAACATATAACTTT
GCCTGTGTCAGTGGGAATATATGTAGTGACAAATGCTGGAAGATCTCATGATGTTCAACCATTCACTTAC
ACTCCAGACCCAGCAGCAGCTGGTGCTTTGAATGTAAATGTGAAGAAGGAAATATCTAGTCCAGCAAGAC
CTTGCTCTTTTGAAGAGGCCATGAAAGCAATGAAAACTACTGGATGTAATTTAGATAAGGTAAATATTAT
CCCTAATGCCCTGATGACTCCACTCATACCAAGCAGTATGATTAAGAGTGAAGATGTTACTCCAATGGAA
GTAACAGCAGAAAAAAGATCTTCCACTATTTTTAAGACTACAAAGTCTGTTGGATCAACTCAGCAAACAT
TAGAAAACATCTCAAACATAGCAGGAAATGGCTCTTTTTCATCACCATCATCTTCCCACCTACCTTCTGA
AAATGAAAAACAGCAGCAGATTCAGCCCAAGGCATACAACCCAGAGACCCTGACAACTATTCAAACCCAG
GACATCTCACAGCCTGGTACTTTTCCAGCAGTTTCTGCTTCTAGTCAGCTGCCCAACAGCGATGCACTAT
TGCAGCAGGCTACACAGTTTCAGACAAGAGAAACTCAGTCTAGAGAGATATTACAGTCAGATGGTACAGT
GGTTAATTTGTCACAACTGACTGAGGCATCACAACAACAGCAGCAGTCACCACTACAAGAACAAGCACAG
ACTTTACAGCAGCAGATTTCATCAAATATTTTTCCATCACCAAATAGTGTGAGTCAGCTTCAGAATACTA
TTCAGCAGCTGCAAGCAGGGAGTTTCACAGGCAGTACTGCTAGTGGCAGCAGTGGAAGTGTTGACTTGGT
CCAACAAGTTTTAGAGGCACAGCAGCAGTTATCTTCAGTTTTATTTTCTGCTCCAGATGGTAATGAGAAT
GTTCAAGAGCAGCTTAGTGCAGATATTTTTCAACAAGTCAGTCAAATTCAGAGTGGTGTAAGCCCTGGAA
TGTTTTCCTCAACAGAGCCAACAGTCCATACCAGACCAGATAATTTATTACCTGGAAGAGCTGAAAGTGT
TCATCCACAGTCTGAAAACACGTTATCTAATCAACAGCAGCAGCAGCAGCAGCAACAGCAAGTGATGGAA
TCTTCAGCCGCAATGGTGATGGAGATGCAACAGAGTATCTGCCAGGCAGCTGCCCAGATTCAGTCAGAGT
TATTCCCTTCAACTGCTTCAGCAAATGGAAACCTTCAGCAATCGCCAGTTTACCAGCAGACTTCTCACAT
GATGAGTGCATTGTCTACCAATGAGGATATGCAAATGCAGTGTGAATTGTTTTCTTCTCCTCCTGCAGTT
TCTGGAAATGAAACTTCTACAACTACCACACAGCAGGTTGCAACCCCTGGCACTACCATGTTTCAGACAT
CAAGTTCAGGAGATGGAGAAGAAACTGGAACACAAGCAAAACAGATTCAGAACAGTGTCTTTCAGACCAT
GGTCCAAATGCAACATAGTGGGGACAATCAACCTCAAGTTAACCTTTTTTCATCCACAAAAAGTATGATG
AGTGTTCAGAATAGTGGTACCCAACAACAAGGTAATGGTTTATTCCAGCAAGGGAATGAGATGATGTCAC
TTCAATCTGGAAATTTTTTGCAGCAGTCTTCTCATTCACAGGCCCAACTTTTTCATCCTCAAAATCCTAT
TGCCGATGCTCAGAACCTTTCCCAGGAAACTCAAGGTTCTCTCTTTCATAGTCCAAATCCTATTGTCCAC
AGTCAGACTTCTACAACCTCCTCTGAACAAATGCAGCCTCCAATGTTTCACTCTCAAAGTACCATTGCTG
TGTTACAGGGCTCTTCAGTTCCTCAAGACCAGCAGTCAACCAACATATTTCTTTCCCAGAGTCCCATGAA
TAATCTTCAGACTAACACAGTAGCCCAAGAAGCATTTTTTGCAGCACCGAACTCAATTTCTCCACTTCAG
TCAACATCAAACAGTGAACAACAAGCTGCTTTCCAACAGCAAGCTCCAATATCACACATCCAGACTCCTA
TGCTTTCCCAAGAACAGGCACAACCCCCGCAGCAGGGTTTATTTCAGCCTCAGGTGGCCCTGGGCTCCCT
TCCACCTAATCCAATGCCTCAAAGCCAACAAGGAACCATGTTCCAGTCACAGCACTCAATAGTTGCCATG
CAGAGTAACTCTCCATCCCAGGAACAGCAGCAGCAGCAGCAACAGCAGCAGCAACAGCAGCAGCAACAAC
AACAGAGCATTTTATTCAGTAATCAGAATACCATGGCTACAATGGCGTCTCCAAAGCAACCACCACCAAA
CATGATATTCAACCCAAATCAAAATCCAATGGCTAATCAGGAGCAACAGAACCAGTCAATTTTTCACCAA
CAAAGTAACATGGCCCCAATGAATCAAGAGCAACAGCCCATGCAATTTCAGAGTCAGTCCACAGTTTCCT
CACTTCAGAACCCAGGTCCTACCCAGTCGGAATCATCACAGACCCCCTTGTTCCATAGCTCTCCTCAGAT
TCAGTTGGTACAAGGGTCACCTAGTTCTCAAGAGCAGCAAGTAACTCTCTTCTTATCTCCAGCATCCATG
TCTGCCTTGCAGACCAGTATAAATCAACAAGATATGCAACAGTCTCCTCTTTATTCCCCTCAGAACAACA
TGCCTGGAATTCAAGGAGCCACATCTTCGCCTCAACCACAGGCTACTTTATTTCACAACACAGCAGGAGG
CACAATGAACCAACTGCAGAATTCTCCTGGCTCATCTCAGCAGACATCAGGAATGTTCTTATTTGGCATT
CAAAATAACTGTAGTCAGCTTTTAACCTCTGGACCAGCTACATTGCCTGATCAGTTGATGGCCATAAGTC
AGCCAGGCCAACCACAAAACGAGGGCCAGCCACCTGTGACAACACTTCTTTCTCAGCAAATGCCAGAGAA
TTCTCCACTGGCATCCTCTATAAACACCAACCAGAACATCGAAAAGATTGATTTGCTTGTTTCATTGCAA
AACCAAGGGAACAACTTGACTGGCTCCTTTTAGTAATGAACTAGTCCGTAACTTGAAAGTATTTCGATTT
CTTGGCTTTATATATCTTGTGGAAAGGACGAGTAGACATGTTCAATCAACGCAAAACGCGTTAAGTCGAC
AATCAACCTCTGGATTACAAAATTTGTGAAAGATTGACTGGTATTCTTAACTATGTTGCTCCTTTTACGC
TATGTGGATACGCTGCTTTAATGCCTTTGTATCATGCTATTGCTTCCCGTATGGCTTTCATTTTCTCCTC
CTTGTATAAATCCTGGTTGCTGTCTCTTTATGAGGAGTTGTGGCCCGTTGTCAGGCAACGTGGCGTGGTG
TGCACTGTGTTTGCTGACGCAACCCCCACTGGTTGGGGCATTGCCACCACCTGTCAGCTCCTTTCCGGGA
CTTTCGCTTTCCCCCTCCCTATTGCCACGGCGGAACTCATCGCCGCCTGCCTTGCCCGCTGCTGGACAGG
GGCTCGGCTGTTGGGCACTGACAATTCCGTGGTGTTGTCGGGGAAATCATCGTCCTTTCCTTGGCTGCTC
GCCTGTGTTGCCACCTGGATTCTGCGCGGGACGTCCTTCTGCTACGTCCCTTCGGCCCTCAATCCAGCGG
ACCTTCCTTCCCGCGGCCTGCTGCCGGCTCTGCGGCCTCTTCCGCGTCTTCGCCTTCGCCCTCAGACGAG
TCGGATCTCCCTTTGGGCCGCCTCCCCGCGTCGACTTTAAGACCAATGACTTACAAGGCAGCTGTAGATC
TTAGCCACTTTTTAAAAGAAAAGGGGGGACTGGAAGGGCTAATTCACTCCCAACGAAGACAAGATCTGCT
TTTTGCTTGTACTGGGTCTCTCTGGTTAGACCAGATCTGAGCCTGGGAGCTCTCTGGCTAACTAGGGAAC
CCACTGCTTAAGCCTCAATAAAGCTTGCCTTGAGTGCTTCAAGTAGTGTGTGCCCGTCTGTTGTGTGACT
CTGGTAACTAGAGATCCCTCAGACCCTTTTAGTCAGTGTGGAAAATCTCTAGCAGTACGTATAGTAGTTC
ATGTCATCTTATTATTCAGTATTTATAACTTGCAAAGAAATGAATATCAGAGAGTGAGAGGAACTTGTTT
ATTGCAGCTTATAATGGTTACAAATAAAGCAATAGCATCACAAATTTCACAAATAAAGCATTTTTTTCAC
TGCATTCTAGTTGTGGTTTGTCCAAACTCATCAATGTATCTTATCATGTCTGGCTCTAGCTATCCCGCCC
CTAACTCCGCCCATCCCGCCCCTAACTCCGCCCAGTTCCGCCCATTCTCCGCCCCATGGCTGACTAATTT
TTTTTATTTATGCAGAGGCCGAGGCCGCCTCGGCCTCTGAGCTATTCCAGAAGTAGTGAGGAGGCTTTTT
TGGAGGCCTAGGGACGTACCCAATTCGCCCTATAGTGAGTCGTATTACGCGCGCTCACTGGCCGTCGTTT
TACAACGTCGTGACTGGGAAAACCCTGGCGTTACCCAACTTAATCGCCTTGCAGCACATCCCCCTTTCGC
CAGCTGGCGTAATAGCGAAGAGGCCCGCACCGATCGCCCTTCCCAACAGTTGCGCAGCCTGAATGGCGAA
TGGG
[124 nt withheld, positions 7145-7268]
C
[91 nt withheld, positions 7270-7360]
A
[49 nt withheld, positions 7362-7410]
CCTTTGACGTTGGAGTCCACGTTCTTT
[37 nt withheld, positions 7438-7474]
ACCCTATCTCGGTCTATTCTTTTGATTTATAAGGGATTTTGCCGATTTCGGCCTATTGGTTAAAAAATGA
GCTGATTTAACAAAAATTTAACGCGAATTTTAACAAAATATTAACGCTTACAATTTAGGTGGCACTTTTC
GGGGAAATGTGCGCGGAACCCCTATTTGTTTATTTTTCTAAATACATTCAAATATGTATCCGCTCATGAG
ACAATAACCCTGATAAATGCTTCAATAATATTGAAAAAGGAAGAGTATGAGTATTCAACATTTCCGTGTC
GCCCTTATTCCCTTTTTTGCGGCATTTTGCCTTCCTGTTTTTGCTCACCCAGAAACGCTGGTGAAAGTAA
AAGATGCTGAAGATCAGTTGGGTGCACGAGTGGGTTACATCGAACTGGATCTCAACAGCGGTAAGATCCT
TGAGAGTTTTCGCCCCGAAGAACGTTTTCCAATGATGAGCACTTTTAAAGTTCTGCTATGTGGCGCGGTA
TTATCCCGTATTGACGCCGGGCAAGAGCAACTCGGTCGCCGCATACACTATTCTCAGAATGACTTGGTTG
AGTACTCACCAGTCACAGAAAAGCATCTTACGGATGGCATGACAGTAAGAGAATTATGCAGTGCTGCCAT
AACCATGAGTGATAACACTGCGGCCAACTTACTTCTGACAACGATCGGAGGACCGAAGGAGCTAACCGCT
TTTTTGCACAACATGGGGGATCATGTAACTCGCCTTGATCGTTGGGAACCGGAGCTGAATGAAGCCATAC
CAAACGACGAGCGTGACACCACGATGCCTGTAGCAATGGCAACAACGTTGCGCAAACTATTAACTGGCGA
ACTACTTACTCTAGCTTCCCGGCAACAATTAATAGACTGGATGGAGGCGGATAAAGTTGCAGGACCACTT
CTGCGCTCGGCCCTTCCGGCTGGCTGGTTTATTGCTGATAAATCTGGAGCCGGTGAGCGTGGGTCTCGCG
GTATCATTGCAGCACTGGGGCCAGATGGTAAGCCCTCCCGTATCGTAGTTATCTACACGACGGGGAGTCA
GGCAACTATGGATGAACGAAATAGACAGATCGCTGAGATAGGTGCCTCACTGATTAAGCATTGGTAACTG
TCAGACCAAGTTTACTCATATATACTTTAGATTGATTTAAAACTTCATTTTTAATTTAAAAGGATCTAGG
TGAAGATCCTTTTTGATAATCTCATGACCAAAATCCCTTAACGTGAGTTTTCGTTCCACTGAGCGTCAGA
CCCCGTAGAAAAGATCAAAGGATCTTCTTGAGATCCTTTTTTTCTGCGCGTAATCTGCTGCTTGCAAACA
AAAAAACCACCGCTACCAGCGGTGGTTTGTTTGCCGGATCAAGAGCTACCAACTCTTTTTCCGAAGGTAA
CTGGCTTCAGCAGAGCGCAGATACCAAATACTGTTCTTCTAGTGTAGCCGTAGTTAGGCCACCACTTCAA
GAACTCTGTAGCACCGCCTACATACCTCGCTCTGCTAATCCTGTTACCAGTGGCTGCTGCCAGTGGCGAT
AAGTCGTGTCTTACCGGGTTGGACTCAAGACGATAGTTACCGGATAAGGCGCAGCGGTCGGGCTGAACGG
GGGGTTCGTGCACACAGCCCAGCTTGGAGCGAACGACCTACACCGAACTGAGATACCTACAGCGTGAGCT
ATGAGAAAGCGCCACGCTTCCCGAAGGGAGAAAGGCGGACAGGTATCCGGTAAGCGGCAGGGTCGGAACA
GGAGAGCGCACGAGGGAGCTTCCAGGGGGAAACGCCTGGTATCTTTATAGTCCTGTCGGGTTTCGCCACC
TCTGACTTGAGCGTCGATTTTTGTGATGCTCGTCAGGGGGGCGGAGCCTATGGAAAAACGCCAGCAACGC
GGCCTTTTTACGGTTCCTGGCCTTTTGCTGGCCTTTTGCTCACATGTTCTTTCCTGCGTTATCCCCTGAT
TCTGTGGATAACCGTATTACCGCCTTTGAGTGAGCTGATACCGCTCGCCGCAGCCGAACGACCGAGCGCA
GCGAGTCAGTGAGCGAGGAAGCGGAAGAGCGCCCAATACGCAAACCGCCTCTCCCCGCGCGTTGGCCGAT
TCATTAATGCAGCTGGCACGACAGGTTTCCCGACTGGAAAGCGGGCAGTGAGCGCAACGCAATTAATGTG
AGTTAGCTCACTCATTAGGCACCCCAGGCTTTACACTTTATGCTTCCGGCTCGTATGTTGTGTGGAATTG
TGAGCGGATAACAATTTCACACAGGAAACAGCTATGACCATGATTACGCCAAGCGCGCAATTAACCCTCA
CTAAAGGGAACAAAAGCTGGAGCTGCAAGCTTAATGTAGTCTTATGCAATACTCTTGTAGTCTTGCAACA
TGGTAACGATGAGTTAGCAACATGCCTTACAAGGAGAGAAAAAGCACCGTGCATGCCGATTGGTGGAAGT
AAGGTGGTACGATCGTGCCTTATTAGGAAGGCAACAGACGGGTCTGACATGGATTGGACGAACCACTGAA
TTGCCGCATTGCAGAGATATTGTATTTAAGTGCCTAGCTCGATACATAAACGGGTCTCTCTGGTTAGACC
AGATCTGAGCCTGGGAGCTCTCTGGCTAACTAGGGAACCCACTGCTTAAGCCTCAATAAAGCTTGCCTTG
AGTGCTTCAAGTAGTGTGTGCCCGTCTGTTGTGTGACTCTGGTAACTAGAGATCCCTCAGACCCTTTTAG
TCAGTGTGGAAAATCTCTAGCAGTGGCGCCCGAACAGGGACTTGAAAGCGAAAGGGAAACCAGAGGAGCT
CTCTCGACGCAGGACTCGGCTTGCTGAAGCGCGCACGGCAAGAGGCGAGGGGCGGCGACTGGTGAGTACG
CCAAAAATTTTGACTAGCGGAGGCTAGAAGGAGAGAGATGGGTGCGAGAGCGTCAGTATTAAGCGGGGGA
GAATTAGATCGCGATGGGAAAAAATTCGGTTAAGGCCAGGGGGAAAGAAAAAATATAAATTAAAACATAT
AGTATGGGCAAGCAGGGAGCTAGAACGATTCGCAGTTAATCCTGGCCTGTTAGAAACATCAGAAGGCTGT
AGACAAATACTGGGACAGCTACAACCATCCCTTCAGACAGGATCAGAAGAACTTAGATCATTATATAATA
CAGTAGCAACCCTCTATTGTGTGCATCAAAGGATAGAGATAAAAGACACCAAGGAAGCTTTAGACAAGAT
AGAGGAAGAGCAAAACAAAAGTAAGACCACCGCACAGCAAGCGGCCGCTGATCTTCAGACCTGGAGGAGG
AGATATGAGGGACAATTGGAGAAGTGAATTATATAAATATAAAGTAGTAAAAATTGAACCATTAGGAGTA
GCACCCACCAAGGCAAAGAGAAGAGTGGTGCAGAGAGAAAAAAGAGCAGTGGGAATAGGAGCTTTGTTCC
TTGGGTTCTTGGGAGCAGCAGGAAGCACTATGGGCGCAGCGTCAATGACGCTGACGGTACAGGCCAGACA
ATTATTGTCTGGTATAGTGCAGCAGCAGAACAATTTGCTGAGGGCTATTGAGGCGCAACAGCATCTGTTG
CAACTCACAGTCTGGGGCATCAAGCAGCTCCAGGCAAGAATCCTGGCTGTGGAAAGATACCTAAAGGATC
AACAGCTCCTGGGGATTTGGGGTTGCTCTGGAAAACTCATTTGCACCACTGCTGTGCCTTGGAATGCTAG
TTGGAGTAATAAATCTCTGGAACAGATTTGGAATCACACGACCTGGATGGAGTGGGACAGAGAAATTAAC
AATTACACAAGCTTAATACACTCCTTAATTGAAGAATCGCAAAACCAGCAAGAAAAGAATGAACAAGAAT
TATTGGAATTAGATAAATGGGCAAGTTTGTGGAATTGGTTTAACATAACAAATTGGCTGTGGTATATAAA
ATTATTCATAATGATAGTAGGAGGCTTGGTAGGTTTAAGAATAGTTTTTGCTGTACTTTCTATAGTGAAT
AGAGTTAGGCAGGGATATTCACCATTATCGTTTCAGACCCACCTCCCAACCCCGAGGGGACCCATGCATT
GCATCTCAATTAGTCAGCAACCAGGTGTGGAAAGTCCCCAGGCTCCCCAGCAGGCAGAAGTATGCAAAGC
ATGCGTCTCAATTAGTCAGCAACCATAGTCCCGCCCCTAACTCCGCCCATCCCGCCCCTAACTCCGCCCA
GTTCCGCCCATTCTCCGCCCCATGGCTGACTAATTTTTTTTATTTATGCAGAGGCCGAGGCCGCCTCGGC
CTCTGAGCTATTCCAGAAGTAGTGAGGAGGCTTTTTTGGAGGCCTAGGCTTTTGCAAAAAGCTTTCTAGA
GGTACCACCGGAGCTTACCATGACCGAGTACAAGCCCACGGTGCGCCTCGCCACCCGCGACGACGTCCCC
AGGGCCGTACGCACCCTCGCCGCCGCGTTCGCCGACTACCCCGCCACGCGCCACACCGTCGATCCGGACC
GCCACATCGAGCGGGTCACCGAGCTGCAAGAACTCTTCCTCACGCGCGTCGGGCTCGACATCGGCAAGGT
GTGGGTCGCGGACGACGGCGCCGCCGTGGCGGTCTGGACCACGCCGGAGAGCGTCGAAGCGGGGGCGGTG
TTCGCCGAGATCGGCCCGCGCATGGCCGAGTTGAGCGGTTCCCGGCTGGCCGCGCAGCAACAGATGGAAG
GCCTCCTGGCGCCGCACCGGCCCAAGGAGCCCGCGTGGTTCCTGGCCACCGTCGGCGTCTCGCCCGACCA
CCAGGGCAAGGGTCTGGGCAGCGCCGTCGTGCTCCCCGGAGTGGAGGCGGCCGAGCGCGCCGGGGTGCCC
GCCTTCCTGGAGACCTCCGCGCCCCGCAACCTCCCCTTCTACGAGCGGCTCGGCTTCACCGTCACCGCCG
ACGTCGAGGTGCCCGAAGGACCGCGCACCTGGTGCATGACCCGCAAGCCCGGTGCCAGTTAACGAATTCT
AGATCTTGAGACAAATGGCAGTATTCATCCACAATTTTAAAAGAAAAGGGGGGATTGGGGGGTACAGTGC
AGGGGAAAGAATAGTAGACATAATAGCAACAGACATACAAACTAAAGAATTACAAAAACAAATTACAAAA
ATTCAAAATTTTCGGGTTTATTACAGGGACAGCAGAGATCCACTTTGGCGCCGGCTCGAGGCCTGCAGGT
GCAAAGATGGATAAAGTTTTAAACAGAGAGGAATCTTTGCAGCTAATGGACCTTCTAGGTCTTGAAAGGA
GTGGGAATT
Features (pLannotate 1.2.2; 31 found; start..end, strand, type, name):
      1..1179    +  promoter       EF-1α promoter: strong constitutive promoter for human elongation factor EF-1α
   1232..5560    +  CDS            NFAT5 (fragment): NFAT5_HUMAN - Also known as KIAA0827, TONEBP. Experimental evidence at protein level: Swiss-Prot protein existence level 1. Transcription factor involved, among others, in the transcriptional regulation of osmoprotective and inflammatory genes. Mediates the transcriptional response to hypertonicity (PubMed:10051678). Positively regulates the transcription of LCN2 and S100A4 genes; optimal transactivation of these genes requires the presence of DDX5/DDX17 (PubMed:22266867). Binds the DNA consensus sequence 5'-[ACT][AG]TGGAAA[CAT]A[TA][ATC][CA][ATG][GT][GAC][CG][CT]-3' (PubMed:10377394). From Ho
   5576..5629    +  promoter       U6 promoter (fragment): RNA polymerase III promoter for human U6 snRNA
   5671..6259    +  misc_feature   WPRE: woodchuck hepatitis virus posttranscriptional regulatory element
   6310..6329    +  misc_feature   cPPT/CTS (fragment): central polypurine tract and central termination sequence of HIV-1
   6331..6564    +  LTR            3' LTR (ΔU3): self-inactivating 3' long terminal repeat (LTR) from HIV-1
   6642..6763    +  polyA_signal   SV40 poly(A) signal: SV40 polyadenylation signal
   6803..6938    +  rep_origin     SV40 ori: SV40 origin of replication
   6959..6977    -  promoter       T7 promoter: promoter for bacteriophage T7 RNA polymerase
   6985..7140    +  CDS            lacZα (fragment): LacZα fragment of β-galactosidase; lacZ fragment
   7145..7573    +  rep_origin     f1 ori (sequence partly withheld): f1 bacteriophage origin of replication; arrow indicates direction of (+) strand synthesis
   7626..7730    +  promoter       AmpR promoter: bla
   7731..8591    +  CDS            AmpR: β-lactamase; bla; confers resistance to ampicillin, carbenicillin, and related antibiotics
   8762..9350    +  rep_origin     ori: high-copy-number ColE1/pMB1/pBR322/pUC origin of replication
   9533..9625    +  CDS            lacI (fragment): lac repressor; lacI; The lac repressor binds to the lac operator to inhibit transcription in E. coli. This inhibition can be relieved by adding lactose or isopropyl-β-D-thiogalactopyranoside (IPTG).
   9638..9659    +  protein_bind   CAP binding site: CAP binding activates transcription in the presence of cAMP. E. coli catabolite activator protein
   9674..9704    +  promoter       lac promoter: promoter for the E. coli lac operon
   9708..9730    +  protein_bind   lac operator (fragment): The lac repressor binds to the lac operator to inhibit transcription in E. coli. This inhibition can be relieved by adding lactose or isopropyl-β-D-thiogalactopyranoside (IPTG). lac repressor encoded by lacI
   9773..9791    +  promoter       T3 promoter: promoter for bacteriophage T3 RNA polymerase
   9819..10045   +  promoter       RSV promoter: Rous sarcoma virus enhancer/promoter
  10046..10226   +  LTR            5' LTR (truncated): truncated 5' long terminal repeat (LTR) from HIV-1
  10273..10398   +  misc_feature   HIV-1 Ψ: packaging signal of human immunodeficiency virus type 1
  10382..10745   +  CDS            HIV-1 gag (fragment): gag protein from human immunodeficiency virus 1; gag
  10891..11124   +  misc_feature   RRE: The Rev response element (RRE) of HIV-1 allows for Rev-dependent mRNA export from the nucleus to the cytoplasm.
  11501..11527   +  CDS            Rev (fragment): human immunodeficiency virus 1 (HIV-1) Rev protein; rev; enhances nuclear export of unspliced and incompletely spliced viral mRNAs
  11534..11557   +  promoter       SV40 promoter (fragment): SV40 early promoter
  11558..11629   +  promoter       SV40 promoter (fragment): SV40 enhancer and early promoter
  11653..11788   +  rep_origin     SV40 ori: SV40 origin of replication
  11834..12430   +  CDS            PuroR (fragment): puromycin N-acetyltransferase; pac from Streptomyces; confers resistance to puromycin
  12479..12596   +  misc_feature   cPPT/CTS: central polypurine tract and central termination sequence of HIV-1
  12661..12727   +  CDS            small t antigen (fragment): SV40 (simian virus 40) small t antigen
