[The description below was written by a language model from this plasmid's Addgene catalogue record and pLannotate feature annotations shown in this document.]
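Description:
TFORF2088 is a lentiviral mammalian expression plasmid built on the pLX_TRC317 backbone that carries the human transcription factor NFAT5 (also known as TONEBP/OREBP), a regulator of osmoprotective and inflammatory genes that mediates the transcriptional response to hypertonicity. It belongs to a barcoded transcription factor ORF collection in which each synthesized ORF is paired with a unique 24-bp barcode, so that the factor delivered to a cell can be identified in pooled overexpression screens, such as those used to map directed differentiation. The barcode itself is not annotated in the feature table. It may lie in the short stretch between the ORF and WPRE, where only a small U6 promoter fragment is called, but the record does not confirm this.

In the 12,733-nt sequenced record, the strong constitutive EF-1α promoter drives the NFAT5 coding sequence, followed by a WPRE that enhances transcript stability and expression. The viral framework is third-generation in style. An RSV promoter fused to a truncated HIV-1 5' LTR produces the genomic RNA, and the Ψ packaging signal with a partial gag region, the RRE and a cPPT/CTS support packaging, Rev-dependent export and nuclear import. A self-inactivating ΔU3 3' LTR followed by an SV40 poly(A) signal closes the transfer cassette. Upstream of EF-1α within the provirus, SV40 early promoter/origin sequences drive a puromycin N-acetyltransferase gene for selecting transduced cells. In bacteria the plasmid is maintained through a high-copy pUC-type origin and ampicillin resistance, and it also contains an f1 origin and residual lac, T7 and T3 elements. The depositor notes that the plasmid can recombine, as is common for LTR-containing vectors.
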