Addgene plasmid #142174: TFORF2088
Purpose: Lentiviral vector for overexpressing transcription factor ORFs with unique 24-bp barcodes. Barcodes facilitate identification of transcription factors in pooled screens.
Depositing lab: Feng Zhang. Depositing organization: Broad Institute. Publication: A transcription factor atlas of directed differentiation. Joung J, Ma S, Tay T, Geiger-Schuller KR, Kirchgatterer PC, Verdine VK, Guo B, Arias-Garcia MA, Allen WE, Singh A, Kuksenko O, Abudayyeh OO, Gootenberg JS, Fu Z, Macrae RK, Buenrostro JD, Regev A, Zhang F. Cell. 2023 Jan 5;186(1):209-229.e26. doi: 10.1016/j.cell.2022.11.026. PubMed 36608654.
Backbone
  Vector backbone: pLX_TRC317
  Backbone manufacturer: Broad Institute Genetic Perturbation Platform
  Backbone size w/o insert (bp): 8264
  Vector type: Mammalian Expression, Lentiviral
  Selectable markers: Puromycin
Growth in bacteria
  Bacterial resistance: Ampicillin, 100 μg/mL
  Growth temperature: 37°C
  Growth strain: NEB Stable
  Copy number: High Copy
Gene/Insert
  Gene/Insert name: NFAT5
  Species: H. sapiens (human)
  Insert size (bp): 4469
  Entrez Gene: NFAT5 (a.k.a. NF-AT5, NFATL1, NFATZ, OREBP, TONEBP)
  Promoter: EF1a
  Cloning method: Unknown
  Sequencing primers: 5′ GGGTGGAGACTGAAGTTAGGCCAG; 3′ CACATAGCGTAAAAGGAGCAACATAG
Terms and licenses: Academic/Nonprofit Terms; Industry Terms: Not Available to Industry
Depositor comments: XM_011522818,NM_173215,NM_173214,NM_138714,XM_017022870,ENST00000349945,ENST00000393742,ENST00000566899 . The transcription factor ORF portion of this plasmid was synthesized by Genewiz. Please test multiple small colonies in case of plasmid recombination. To make this collection available in a timely manner, a portion of this collection was not fully sequenced by Addgene. If an Addgene verified full plasmid sequence is not available, please contact us prior to placing an order to request the full sequence.
How to cite: TFORF2088 was a gift from Feng Zhang (Addgene plasmid # 142174 ; http://n2t.net/addgene:142174 ; RRID:Addgene_142174)
