>Addgene plasmid #142174 | TFORF2088 | depositor partial sequence | sequence record 278660 | Insert
ACCGCCACCATGGGCGGTGCTTGCAGCTCCTTTACCACCTCTTCCAGCCCTACCATTTATTCTACCTCAG
TCACCGACAGCAAGGCTATGCAAGTGGAGAGCTGCTCCTCAGCCGTGGGGGTAAGTAACAGAGGGGTAAG
TGAAAAGCAGTTAACCAGTAACACAGTTCAGCAGCATCCATCAACACCGAAGAGGCACACAGTCTTGTAC
ATCTCACCACCACCTGAGGACTTGCTGGATAACAGTCGGATGTCCTGCCAGGATGAGGGGTGTGGATTGG
AATCTGAGCAGAGCTGCAGTATGTGGATGGAGGATTCCCCCTCCAACTTCAGTAACATGAGCACCAGTTC
CTACAATGATAACACTGAGGTACCTCGTAAATCACGAAAACGAAATCCAAAGCAGAGGCCGGGGGTCAAA
CGACGAGATTGTGAAGAATCTAATATGGATATATTTGATGCCGACAGTGCCAAAGCACCTCACTATGTGC
TTTCTCAGCTTACCACGGACAACAAAGGCAACTCAAAAGCGGGAAATGGAACATTGGAAAACCAAAAAGG
AACTGGAGTAAAGAAGAGCCCTATGTTGTGTGGACAATATCCTGTTAAAAGTGAGGGAAAGGAGCTGAAG
ATAGTTGTACAACCTGAGACACAGCACCGAGCTCGGTACCTGACTGAGGGCAGCCGTGGCTCAGTGAAAG
ATAGAACACAGCAAGGCTTTCCTACAGTAAAGCTGGAAGGCCATAATGAACCTGTAGTGTTGCAAGTGTT
TGTGGGCAACGACTCTGGACGAGTGAAACCACATGGATTTTATCAGGCCTGCAGAGTAACTGGACGAAAT
ACAACTCCTTGCAAAGAAGTGGACATTGAAGGCACTACTGTTATAGAAGTCGGCCTTGATCCTAGCAACA
ACATGACACTGGCGGTGGACTGCGTAGGGATATTGAAATTGAGGAATGCTGATGTCGAAGCCAGAATAGG
AATTGCTGGTTCCAAGAAGAAAAGCACTCGTGCCAGATTGGTTTTTCGAGTTAATATCATGAGGAAAGAT
GGCTCCACTTTGACACTGCAAACACCCTCTTCTCCAATTTTGTGTACTCAGCCAGCAGGAGTGCCAGAAA
TCTTAAAGAAAAGCTTGCATAGCTGTTCAGTGAAAGGAGAAGAAGAAGTGTTTTTAATCGGCAAGAACTT
TCTGAAAGGAACTAAAGTTATTTTCCAAGAAAATGTTTCTGATGAAAACTCTTGGAAGTCAGAAGCTGAA
ATTGATATGGAACTATTTCATCAGAATCATCTTATTGTGAAGGTTCCTCCCTATCATGACCAACATATAA
CTTTGCCTGTGTCAGTGGGAATATATGTAGTGACAAATGCTGGAAGATCTCATGATGTTCAACCATTCAC
TTACACTCCAGACCCAGCAGCAGCTGGTGCTTTGAATGTAAATGTGAAGAAGGAAATATCTAGTCCAGCA
AGACCTTGCTCTTTTGAAGAGGCCATGAAAGCAATGAAAACTACTGGATGTAATTTAGATAAGGTAAATA
TTATCCCTAATGCCCTGATGACTCCACTCATACCAAGCAGTATGATTAAGAGTGAAGATGTTACTCCAAT
GGAAGTAACAGCAGAAAAAAGATCTTCCACTATTTTTAAGACTACAAAGTCTGTTGGATCAACTCAGCAA
ACATTAGAAAACATCTCAAACATAGCAGGAAATGGCTCTTTTTCATCACCATCATCTTCCCACCTACCTT
CTGAAAATGAAAAACAGCAGCAGATTCAGCCCAAGGCATACAACCCAGAGACCCTGACAACTATTCAAAC
CCAGGACATCTCACAGCCTGGTACTTTTCCAGCAGTTTCTGCTTCTAGTCAGCTGCCCAACAGCGATGCA
CTATTGCAGCAGGCTACACAGTTTCAGACAAGAGAAACTCAGTCTAGAGAGATATTACAGTCAGATGGTA
CAGTGGTTAATTTGTCACAACTGACTGAGGCATCACAACAACAGCAGCAGTCACCACTACAAGAACAAGC
ACAGACTTTACAGCAGCAGATTTCATCAAATATTTTTCCATCACCAAATAGTGTGAGTCAGCTTCAGAAT
ACTATTCAGCAGCTGCAAGCAGGGAGTTTCACAGGCAGTACTGCTAGTGGCAGCAGTGGAAGTGTTGACT
TGGTCCAACAAGTTTTAGAGGCACAGCAGCAGTTATCTTCAGTTTTATTTTCTGCTCCAGATGGTAATGA
GAATGTTCAAGAGCAGCTTAGTGCAGATATTTTTCAACAAGTCAGTCAAATTCAGAGTGGTGTAAGCCCT
GGAATGTTTTCCTCAACAGAGCCAACAGTCCATACCAGACCAGATAATTTATTACCTGGAAGAGCTGAAA
GTGTTCATCCACAGTCTGAAAACACGTTATCTAATCAACAGCAGCAGCAGCAGCAGCAACAGCAAGTGAT
GGAATCTTCAGCCGCAATGGTGATGGAGATGCAACAGAGTATCTGCCAGGCAGCTGCCCAGATTCAGTCA
GAGTTATTCCCTTCAACTGCTTCAGCAAATGGAAACCTTCAGCAATCGCCAGTTTACCAGCAGACTTCTC
ACATGATGAGTGCATTGTCTACCAATGAGGATATGCAAATGCAGTGTGAATTGTTTTCTTCTCCTCCTGC
AGTTTCTGGAAATGAAACTTCTACAACTACCACACAGCAGGTTGCAACCCCTGGCACTACCATGTTTCAG
ACATCAAGTTCAGGAGATGGAGAAGAAACTGGAACACAAGCAAAACAGATTCAGAACAGTGTCTTTCAGA
CCATGGTCCAAATGCAACATAGTGGGGACAATCAACCTCAAGTTAACCTTTTTTCATCCACAAAAAGTAT
GATGAGTGTTCAGAATAGTGGTACCCAACAACAAGGTAATGGTTTATTCCAGCAAGGGAATGAGATGATG
TCACTTCAATCTGGAAATTTTTTGCAGCAGTCTTCTCATTCACAGGCCCAACTTTTTCATCCTCAAAATC
CTATTGCCGATGCTCAGAACCTTTCCCAGGAAACTCAAGGTTCTCTCTTTCATAGTCCAAATCCTATTGT
CCACAGTCAGACTTCTACAACCTCCTCTGAACAAATGCAGCCTCCAATGTTTCACTCTCAAAGTACCATT
GCTGTGTTACAGGGCTCTTCAGTTCCTCAAGACCAGCAGTCAACCAACATATTTCTTTCCCAGAGTCCCA
TGAATAATCTTCAGACTAACACAGTAGCCCAAGAAGCATTTTTTGCAGCACCGAACTCAATTTCTCCACT
TCAGTCAACATCAAACAGTGAACAACAAGCTGCTTTCCAACAGCAAGCTCCAATATCACACATCCAGACT
CCTATGCTTTCCCAAGAACAGGCACAACCCCCGCAGCAGGGTTTATTTCAGCCTCAGGTGGCCCTGGGCT
CCCTTCCACCTAATCCAATGCCTCAAAGCCAACAAGGAACCATGTTCCAGTCACAGCACTCAATAGTTGC
CATGCAGAGTAACTCTCCATCCCAGGAACAGCAGCAGCAGCAGCAACAGCAGCAGCAACAGCAGCAGCAA
CAACAACAGAGCATTTTATTCAGTAATCAGAATACCATGGCTACAATGGCGTCTCCAAAGCAACCACCAC
CAAACATGATATTCAACCCAAATCAAAATCCAATGGCTAATCAGGAGCAACAGAACCAGTCAATTTTTCA
CCAACAAAGTAACATGGCCCCAATGAATCAAGAGCAACAGCCCATGCAATTTCAGAGTCAGTCCACAGTT
TCCTCACTTCAGAACCCAGGTCCTACCCAGTCGGAATCATCACAGACCCCCTTGTTCCATAGCTCTCCTC
AGATTCAGTTGGTACAAGGGTCACCTAGTTCTCAAGAGCAGCAAGTAACTCTCTTCTTATCTCCAGCATC
CATGTCTGCCTTGCAGACCAGTATAAATCAACAAGATATGCAACAGTCTCCTCTTTATTCCCCTCAGAAC
AACATGCCTGGAATTCAAGGAGCCACATCTTCGCCTCAACCACAGGCTACTTTATTTCACAACACAGCAG
GAGGCACAATGAACCAACTGCAGAATTCTCCTGGCTCATCTCAGCAGACATCAGGAATGTTCTTATTTGG
CATTCAAAATAACTGTAGTCAGCTTTTAACCTCTGGACCAGCTACATTGCCTGATCAGTTGATGGCCATA
AGTCAGCCAGGCCAACCACAAAACGAGGGCCAGCCACCTGTGACAACACTTCTTTCTCAGCAAATGCCAG
AGAATTCTCCACTGGCATCCTCTATAAACACCAACCAGAACATCGAAAAGATTGATTTGCTTGTTTCATT
GCAAAACCAAGGGAACAACTTGACTGGCTCCTTTTAGTAATGAACTAGTCCGTAACTTGAAAGTATTTCG
ATTTCTTGGCTTTATATATCTTGTGGAAAGGACGAGTAGACATGTTCAATCAACGCAAA
