>Addgene plasmid #142174 | TFORF2088 | depositor partial sequence | sequence record 278661 | Barcode
GTAGACATGTTCAATCAACGCAAA
